Addgene plasmid #38779: pCMV-myc-Wnk1
Depositing lab: Melanie Cobb. Depositing organization: University of Texas Southwestern Medical Center. Publication: WNK1, a novel mammalian serine/threonine protein kinase lacking the catalytic lysine in subdomain II. Xu B, English JM, Wilsbacher JL, Stippec S, Goldsmith EJ, Cobb MH. J Biol Chem. 2000 Jun 2;275(22):16795-801. 10.1074/jbc.275.22.16795 PubMed 10828064.
Backbone
  Vector backbone: pCMV5
  Backbone size w/o insert (bp): 4800
  Vector type: Mammalian Expression
Growth in bacteria
  Bacterial resistance: Ampicillin, 100 μg/mL
  Growth temperature: 37°C
  Growth strain: DH5alpha
  Copy number: High Copy
Gene/Insert
  Gene/Insert name: Wnk1
  Species: R. norvegicus (rat)
  Insert size (bp): 6381
  GenBank ID: AF227741
  Entrez Gene: Wnk1 (a.k.a. Hsn2, Prkwnk1)
  Promoter: CMV
  Tag / fusion protein: Myc (N terminal on insert)
  Cloning method: Restriction Enzyme; 5′ cloning site SacII (not destroyed); 3′ cloning site XbaI (unknown if destroyed)
  Sequencing primers: 5′ CMV-F
Terms and licenses: Academic/Nonprofit Terms; Industry Terms: Not Available to Industry
Depositor comments: Low level of expression
How to cite: pCMV-myc-Wnk1 was a gift from Melanie Cobb (Addgene plasmid # 38779 ; http://n2t.net/addgene:38779 ; RRID:Addgene_38779)
