[The description below was written by a language model from this plasmid's Addgene catalogue record.]
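Description:
pCMV-myc-Wnk1 is a mammalian expression plasmid built on the pCMV5 backbone (about 4.8 kb without insert) that carries the rat (Rattus norvegicus) Wnk1 coding sequence, an insert of roughly 6.4 kb. It is maintained in E. coli as a high-copy plasmid under ampicillin selection. The record does not list a mammalian selection marker or provide a feature table, so details such as the bacterial origin, polyadenylation signal and any other backbone elements are not documented here beyond what the pCMV5 name implies.

Expression of the insert is driven by the CMV promoter, a strong constitutive viral promoter widely used for transient expression in cultured mammalian cells. A Myc epitope tag is fused to the N terminus of Wnk1, allowing the protein to be detected or immunoprecipitated with anti-Myc antibodies rather than a Wnk1-specific reagent. The insert was placed in the vector by restriction cloning between a SacII site at the 5′ end, which is retained, and an XbaI site at the 3′ end, whose status after cloning is not recorded.

Wnk1 (also known as Prkwnk1 or Hsn2) encodes a large serine/threonine protein kinase notable for lacking the catalytic lysine at its usual position in kinase subdomain II, and the plasmid is associated with the work that first characterised this enzyme. The construct is suited to transfection-based studies of tagged full-length WNK1, such as examining its expression, kinase activity or interactions. The depositor notes that expression from this plasmid is low, which users should take into account when planning detection.
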