>Addgene plasmid #38779 | pCMV-myc-Wnk1 | addgene partial sequence | sequence record 71435 | CMV-F 5'-CGCAAATGGGCGGTAGGCGTG-3'
GTGAACCGTCAGAATTGCCATGGAGCAGAAGCTGATCAGCGAGGAGGACCTGAACGGAATTCTTCACTCC
ACCGGACCAACCATGTCTGACGGCACCGCAGAGAAGCAGAGCGGCACTCCTGGCTTCCTTTCGCCTCCGG
CTCCAGTCCCCAAGAATGGCTCAAGCTCCGATTCTTCCGTGGGCGAGAAACTGGGGGCCGCGGTCGCCGA
CTCCGGAATTGGCAGGACAGAGGAATACCGGCGCCGCCGGCACACTATGGACAAGGACAGTCGTGGGGCG
GCCGCCACCACTACCCCCACGGAGCACCGATTTTTCCGCCGAAGCGTCATCTGCGACTCCAATGCCACGG
CGTTGGAGCTGCCGGGCCTCCCTCTCTCTATCCCTCAACCTAGTGTACCCGCAGTGGTGCCTCAGAGTGC
TCCACCCGAGCCTCACAGAGAGGAAACTTTGACGGCCACCGTTGCTTCCCAGGTGTCTCAGCAACCCTCG
GCTGCTGCCTCCCCTGGGGAACAAGCCGTTGTAGGCTCGGCCACCGCGACCGTCCCCAGCAGTACCAGCA
AAGACCGCCCGGTGTCCCAGCCCAGCCTCGTGGGTAGCAAAGAGGAGCCGCCGCCGTCCAGAAGTGGAAG
TGGCAGCGGTGGTGCCAGTGCCAAAGAGCCGCAGGAGGAAAGGAACCAGCAACAGGATGATATCGAAGAG
CTGGAGACCAAGGCAGTGGGAATGTCCAATGACGGTCGCTTTCTCAAATTTGACATCGAAATCGGCAGAG
GCTCCTTTAAGACGGTCTACAAAGGTCTGGACACCG
